>Addgene plasmid #226205 | pCHC030 (∆CBBp ∆MBH ∆SH) | addgene full sequence | sequence record 453511 | Addgene NGS Result
TTGAGATCCTTTTTTTCTGCGCGTAATCTGCTGCTTGCAAACAAAAAAACCACCGCTACCAGCGGTGGTT
TGTTTGCCGGATCAAGAGCTACCAACTCTTTTTCCGAAGGTAACTGGCTTCAGCAGAGCGCAGATACCAA
ATACTGTTCTTCTAGTGTAGCCGTAGTTAGGCCACCACTTCAAGAACTCTGTAGCACCGCCTACATACCT
CGCTCTGCTAATCCTGTTACCAGTGGCTGCTGCCAGTGGCGATAAGTCGTGTCTTACCGGGTTGGACTCA
AGACGATAGTTACCGGATAAGGCGCAGCGGTCGGGCTGAACGGGGGGTTCGTGCACACAGCCCAGCTTGG
AGCGAACGACCTACACCGAACTGAGATACCTACAGCGTGAGCTATGAGAAAGCGCCACGCTTCCCGAAGG
GAGAAAGGCGGACAGGTATCCGGTAAGCGGCAGGGTCGGAACAGGAGAGCGCACGAGGGAGCTTCCAGGG
GGAAACGCCTGGTATCTTTATAGTCCTGTCGGGTTTCGCCACCTCTGACTTGAGCGTCGATTTTTGTGAT
GCTCGTCAGGGGGGCGGAGCCTATGGAAAAACGCCTCACACAGGAAACAGCTATGACATGATTACGAATT
CCGAACTTGTATTGCTGCGGTGTGTTGTCTCGCACCGCTTGGGCAAGCCAGCGCATCTCGTCGCCGCTGA
CTTTGGACGGACGCCCCGGGATCGGTTTGGCGAGCAGCGCACGCTGGCCACCGCTAGCATAATCGGCAAG
CCACCTGAAGACGCTTCGCACATTCACGCCCAGCGCCGCCGCCACGCTTTGCGCCGTTTGACCCTCACGA
ACTGCTTTGATCGCCTGTTGGCGCATCACCTGAAGGGCATGATGATCGATCGCTCGACCGTCCGAGTTCC
GTTTGCATTTCATTCCCGTATTGTCTCATGACATGACAATACTTTCGAGAAGGTTAGTAAGACAGATTCT
GAAAAGCCCGACGACCGCGAGAGCCGGCTACCAGAATGCCGCTAGAAGCCACGTTTGGCGCGAGAGAATC
GCCTGTCCGCATACGCCTAGCAGCGGGCGGTTCCCGATTGTGCAGCGCCAGCCGGGCGCCATGCCTCCCT
GCACTTGGAGCAGCCATAGCACCCGAGCCGATCCCATGTACCACGCCACCGCCCCTTGCCTCCTCGCTAT
GCGGCACCGCCGAAATGCTGCAAGCCAAGCTGTCCATGCTACTCCGCCAGTGCGTTGCACGGCCGGGCAC
GCTACCGGTGACAGATGCCGACAAGGCACCTGCCATGAGCGCACCCCAGCTGCGGACCACACTCTCGGTG
ATTCCAGCATGAGCAAGGGGCCGGATGGCATGTTCGCTGACTACGTCTCGCCGAGAGGGTAGAACATGTG
CCTGGCCATACCTGCACGCATCGCGAAAAAATTTGACAACGACATGGCCCTCATCGACCTGGGCGGCGTG
GGGAGTGGCCAAAAACGGGGGGCAAATCCGTCAGGAAAGGGGTCTATTGTGTACTGAGACTACCGGAGAC
CGCCATGCGCATCTCGATCCAAGCCTGTATTGAGCGGGCGGGCGAACAGCCCTCTAAGGTGATTGAAGTT
GCGGTGATCGAGCGCAATGCCGATGTCGCTCCGGCCTCAGGACTGGGCCTGTTCATTCGCGAGTCACAAG
AGATCCTGCGACAGCTTCAGACTGTGGTCTTGACCGAGCAGGTGGACCAGTTCATCCGGATTACCGGTCG
CTGTCAACTGTGCGGAGGCAGGCTTGTCATCAAGGACACAAAATCCTTGGTCTATCGCACCGCTTTTGGC
AAGGCGAGGCTGCGAAGCCCGCGCTTTTACTCTTACTGCAGCGCATGCGGTTACTGCTCAAGTAACAAGG
GCACGCTTTCCCCGCTGGCACAGGCGTTACCAGAACGCGTACATCCCCAGTGGACCTGGCTGCAGTGCCG
ATATGCAAGCGTGATGTCTTATCGTTTGGCACAGATCTTTCTACGCGACGCGTTTGCCGGCGGACGGGAA
CTCCCATGCTCGAGCGTTAAGTTGAATGTAGGCCGGGTCGGGCAGCGGCTGGAGCAAGAGGCGCAACGTG
CAACGATGGTGATGTCGGCTGTGACCGCGCCAAGCTTGGCACTGGCCGTCGTTTTACAACGTCGTGACCG
GAATTGCCAGCTGGGGCGCCCTCTGGTAAGGTTGGGAAGCCCTGCAAACAGGATGAGGATCGTTTCGCAT
GATTGAACAAGATGGATTGCACGCAGGTTCTCCGGCCGCTTGGGTGGAGAGGCTATTCGGCTATGACTGG
GCACAACAGACAATCGGCTGCTCTGATGCCGCCGTGTTCCGGCTGTCAGCGCAGGGGCGCCCGGTTCTTT
TTGTCAAGACCGACCTGTCCGGTGCCCTGAATGAACTCCAAGACGAGGCAGCGCGGCTATCGTGGCTGGC
CACGACGGGCGTTCCTTGCGCAGCTGTGCTCGACGTTGTCACTGAAGCGGGAAGGGACTGGCTGCTATTG
GGCGAAGTGCCGGGGCAGGATCTCCTGTCATCTCACCTTGCTCCTGCCGAGAAAGTATCCATCATGGCTG
ATGCAATGCGGCGGCTGCATACGCTTGATCCGGCTACCTGCCCATTCGACCACCAAGCGAAACATCGCAT
CGAGCGAGCACGTACTCGGATGGAAGCCGGTCTTGTCGATCAGGATGATCTGGACGAAGAGCATCAGGGG
CTCGCGCCAGCCGAACTGTTCGCCAGGCTCAAGGCGCGGATGCCCGACGGCGAGGATCTCGTCGTGACCC
ATGGCGATGCCTGCTTGCCGAATATCATGGTGGAAAATGGCCGCTTTTCTGGATTCATCGACTGTGGCCG
GCTGGGTGTGGCGGACCGCTATCAGGACATAGCGTTGGCTACCCGTGATATTGCTGAAGAGCTTGGCGGC
GAATGGGCTGACCGCTTCCTCGTGCTTTACGGTATCGCCGCTCCCGATTCGCAGCGCATCGCCTTCTATC
GCCTTCTTGACGAGTTCTTCTGAGCGACGATGAACATCAAAAAGTTTGCAAAACAAGCAACAGTATTAAC
CTTTACTACCGCACTGCTGGCAGGAGGCGCAACTCAAGCGTTTGCGAAAGAAACGAACCAAAAGCCATAT
AAGGAAACATACGGCATTTCCCATATTACACGCCATGATATGCTGCAAATCCCTGAACAGCAAAAAAATG
AAAAATATCAAGTTTCTGAATTTGATTCGTCCACAATTAAAAATATCTCTTCTGCAAAAGGCCTGGACGT
TTGGGACAGCTGGCCATTACAAAACGCTGACGGCACTGTCGCAAACTATCACGGCTACCACATCGTCTTT
GCATTAGCCGGAGATCCTAAAAATGCGGATGACACATCGATTTACATGTTCTATCAAAAAGTCGGCGAAA
CTTCTATTGACAGCTGGAAAAACGCTGGCCGCGTCTTTAAAGACAGCGACAAATTCGATGCAAATGATTC
TATCCTAAAAGACCAAACACAAGAATGGTCAGGTTCAGCCACATTTACATCTGACGGAAAAATCCGTTTA
TTCTACACTGATTTCTCCGGTAAACATTACGGCAAACAAACACTGACAACTGCACAAGTTAACGTATCAG
CATCAGACAGCTCTTTGAACATCAACGGTGTAGAGGATTATAAATCAATCTTTGACGGTGACGGAAAAAC
GTATCAAAATGTACAGCAGTTCATCGATGAAGGCAACTACAGCTCAGGCGACAACCATACGCTGAGAGAT
CCTCACTACGTAGAAGATAAAGGCCACAAATACTTAGTATTTGAAGCAAACACTGGAACTGAAGATGGCT
ACCAAGGCGAAGAATCTTTATTTAACAAAGCATACTATGGCAAAAGCACATCATTCTTCCGTCAAGAAAG
TCAAAAACTTCTGCAAAGCGATAAAAAACGCACGGCTGAGTTAGCAAACGGCGCTCTCGGTATGATTGAG
CTAAACGATGATTACACACTGAAAAAAGTGATGAAACCGCTGATTGCATCTAACACAGTAACAGATGAAA
TTGAACGCGCGAACGTCTTTAAAATGAACGGCAAATGGTACCTGTTCACTGACTCCCGCGGATCAAAAAT
GACGATTGACGGCATTACGTCTAACGATATTTACATGCTTGGTTATGTTTCTAATTCTTTAACTGGCCCA
TACAAGCCGCTGAACAAAACTGGCCTTGTGTTAAAAATGGATCTTGATCCTAACGATGTAACCTTTACTT
ACTCACACTTCGCTGTACCTCAAGCGAAAGGAAACAATGTCGTGATTACAAGCTATATGACAAACAGAGG
ATTCTACGCAGACAAACAATCAACGTTTGCGCCGAGCTTCCTGCTGAACATCAAAGGCAAGAAAACATCT
GTTGTCAAAGACAGCATCCTTGAACAAGGACAATTAACAGTTAACAAATAATCAGACCCCGTAGAAAAGA
TCAAAGGATCTTC
Features (pLannotate 1.2.2; 4 found; start..end, strand, type, name):
      1..589     +  rep_origin     ori: high-copy-number ColE1/pMB1/pBR322/pUC origin of replication
   2140..2168    +  CDS            lacZα (fragment): LacZα fragment of β-galactosidase; lacZ fragment
   2239..3030    +  CDS            neo: KKA2_KLEPN - Also known as kan, nptII. Experimental evidence at protein level: Swiss-Prot protein existence level 1. Resistance to kanamycin, neomycin, paromomycin, ribostamycin, butirosin and gentamicin B. From Klebsiella pneumoniae.
   3040..4461    +  CDS            SacB: secreted levansucrase that renders bacterial growth sensitive to sucrose; Bacillus subtilis sacB; negative selection marker
