[The description below was written by a language model from this plasmid's Addgene catalogue record and pLannotate feature annotations shown in this document.]
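Description:
pCHC030 (∆CBBp ∆MBH ∆SH) is an allelic-exchange knockout plasmid built on the pK18sB backbone for genome engineering of Cupriavidus necator H16, into which it is delivered by electroporation. It is maintained in E. coli as a high-copy plasmid through a ColE1/pUC-type origin and selected with kanamycin via the neo (nptII) gene. The backbone also carries Bacillus subtilis sacB, encoding a secreted levansucrase that makes cells sensitive to sucrose, and a short remnant of lacZα left over from the parental cloning site. No replication function for C. necator is annotated, which fits the usual suicide-vector design of this plasmid family, in which kanamycin resistance in the target host is expected to arise only by chromosomal integration.

The insert, assembled by Gibson cloning, consists of C. necator homology arms flanking a large region to be removed. These arms are not annotated in the feature table, which lists only four backbone elements; they presumably lie in the unannotated stretch between the origin and the lacZα fragment. A first crossover at one arm integrates the plasmid and is selected on kanamycin. A second crossover, counterselected on sucrose through loss of sacB, either restores the wild type or leaves a markerless deletion. The intended deletion spans the CBBp Calvin-cycle operon (cbbR and cbbLSXYEFPTZGKA), the membrane-bound hydrogenase cluster (hoxKGZMLOQRTV, hypA1B1F1CDEX, hoxABCJ), the soluble hydrogenase cluster (hoxFUYHWI, hypA2B2F2), and the many genes lying between the two hydrogenase loci. The associated work concerns improving growth of C. necator H16 on formate using engineering guided by adaptive laboratory evolution.
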