Addgene plasmid #226205: pCHC030 (∆CBBp ∆MBH ∆SH)
Purpose: Electroporation knockout plasmid (pK18sB) to delete the CBBp, membrane-bound hydrogenase, soluble hydrogenase, and intervening sequences (∆CBBp ∆MBH ∆SH).
Depositing lab: Christopher Johnson. Depositing organization: National Laboratory of the Rockies (NLR). Publication: Improving growth of Cupriavidus necator H16 on formate using adaptive laboratory evolution-informed engineering. Calvey CH, Sanchez I Nogue V, White AM, Kneucker CM, Woodworth SP, Alt HM, Eckert CA, Johnson CW. Metab Eng. 2023 Jan;75:78-90. doi: 10.1016/j.ymben.2022.10.016. Epub 2022 Nov 9. PubMed 36368470.
Backbone
  Vector backbone: pK18sB
  Backbone manufacturer: Gregg Beckham and Christopher Johnson, Addgene plasmid #177838
  Vector type: Synthetic Biology
  Selectable markers: KanR, SacB
Growth in bacteria
  Bacterial resistance: Kanamycin, 50 μg/mL
  Growth temperature: 37°C
  Growth strain: DH5alpha
  Copy number: High Copy
Gene/Insert
  Gene/Insert name: Homology arms for CBBp, MBH, and SH operons, and intervening sequencessequences.
  Species: Cupriavidus necator H16
  Mutation: ∆cbbR ∆cbbLSXYEFPTZGKA ∆hoxKGZMLOQRTV ∆hypA1B1F1CDEX deltahoxABCJ ∆hoxFUYHWI ∆hypA2B2F2 (plus many genes between MBH and SH)
  Cloning method: Gibson Cloning
Terms and licenses: Academic/Nonprofit Terms; Industry Terms
How to cite: pCHC030 (∆CBBp ∆MBH ∆SH) was a gift from Christopher Johnson (Addgene plasmid # 226205 ; http://n2t.net/addgene:226205 ; RRID:Addgene_226205)
